>Addgene plasmid #222016 | pCAGGS-PHOSPHO2-TEV-Twin-Strep | addgene full sequence | sequence record 457428 | Addgene NGS Result
GTCGACATTGATTATTGACTAGTTATTAATAGTAATCAATTACGGGGTCATTAGTTCATAGCCCATATAT
GGAGTTCCGCGTTACATAACTTACGGTAAATGGCCCGCCTGGCTGACCGCCCAACGACCCCCGCCCATTG
ACGTCAATAATGACGTATGTTCCCATAGTAACGCCAATAGGGACTTTCCATTGACGTCAATGGGTGGAGT
ATTTACGGTAAACTGCCCACTTGGCAGTACATCAAGTGTATCATATGCCAAGTACGCCCCCTATTGACGT
CAATGACGGTAAATGGCCCGCCTGGCATTATGCCCAGTACATGACCTTATGGGACTTTCCTACTTGGCAG
TACATCTACGTTGTCGACTTCCCATTGCCCGTGGGACGGCTGAGCCCCCGTTCGCCCCCCCCCCCCCCCC
TCCCCCCCCCCCCCCCCCCCCCATTTTTTTTTTTTTTTTTTTTTTAATTTTTGGGGGGGGGGGGGGGGGG
GGGGGGGGGGGGGGGGCGGGCGCCGGGGGGGGGGGGGCGGGGCGAGGGGCGGGGCGGGGCGAGGCGGAGA
GGTGCGGCGGCAGCCAATCAGAGCGGCGCGCTCCGAAAGTTTCCTTTTATGGCGAGGCGGCGGCGGCGGC
GGCCCTATAAAAAGCGAAGCGCGCGGCGGGCGGGAGTCGCTGCGCGCTGCCTTCGCCCCGTGCCCCGCTC
CGCCGCCGCCTCGCGCCGCCCGCCCCGGCTCTGACTGACCGCGTTACTCCCACAGGTGAGCGGGCGGGAC
GGCCCTTCTCCTCCGGGCTGTAATTAGCGCTTGGTTTAATGACGGCTTGTTTCTTTTCTGTGGCTGCGTG
AAAGCCTTGAGGGGCTCCGGGAGGGCCCTTTGTGCGGGGGGAGCGGCTCGGGGGGTGCGTGCGTGTGTGT
GTGCGTGGGGAGCGCCGCGTGCGGCTCCGCGCTGCCCGGCGGCTGTGAGCGCTGCGGGCGCGGCGCGGGG
CTTTGTGCGCTCCGCAGTGTGCGCGAGGGGAGCGCGGCCGGGGGCGGTGCCCCGCGGTGCGGGGGGGGCT
GCGAGGGGAACAAAGGCTGCGTGCGGGGTGTGTGCGTGGGGGGGTGAGCAGGGGGTGTGGGCGCGTCGGT
CGGGCTGCAACCCCCCCTGCACCCCCCTCCCCGAGTTGCTGAGCACGGCCCGGCTTCGGGTGCGGGGCTC
CGTACGGGGCGTGGCGCGGGGCTCGCCGTGCCGGGCGGGGGGTGGCGGCAGGTGGGGGTGCCGGGCGGGG
CGGGGCCGCCTCGGGCCGGGGAGGGCTCGGGGGAGGGGCGCGGCGGCCCCCGGAGCGCCGGCGGCTGTCG
AGGCGCGGCGAGCCGCAGCCATTGCCTTTTATGGTAATCGTGCGAGAGGGCGCAGGGACTTCCTTTGTCC
CAAATCTGTGCGGAGCCGAAATCTGGGAGGCGCCGCCGCACCCCCTCTAGCGGGCGCGGGGCGAAGCGGT
GCGGCGCCGGCAGGAAGGAAATGGGCGGGGAGGGCCTTCGTGCGTCGCCGCGCCGCCGTCCCCTTCTCCC
TCTCCAGCCTCGGGGCTGTCCGCGGGGGGACGGCTGCCTTCGGGGGGGACGGGGCAGGGCGGGGTTCGGC
TTCTGGCGTGTGACCGGCGGCTCTAGAGCCTCTGCTAACCATGTTCATGCCTTCTTCTTTTTCCTACAGC
TCCTGGGCAACGTGCTGGTTATTGTGCTGTCTCATCATTTTGGCAAAGAATTGAGCTCCCGGGTACCGAA
TTCGATATCGCGGCCGCTCGAGCCACCATGAAAATTTTGCTAGTTTTTGACTTTGACAATACAATCATAG
ATGACAATAGTGACACTTGGATTGTACAATGTGCTCCCAACAAAAAGCTTCCTATTGAACTACGTGATTC
TTATCGAAAAGGATTTTGGACAGAATTTATGGGCAGAGTCTTTAAGTATTTGGGAGATAAGGGTGTAAGA
GAACATGAAATGAAAAGAGCAGTGACATCATTGCCTTTCACTCCAGGGATGGTGGAACTCTTCAACTTTA
TAAGAAAGAATAAGGATAAATTTGACTGCATTATTATTTCAGATTCAAATTCGGTCTTCATAGATTGGGT
TTTAGAAGCTGCCAGTTTTCATGACATATTTGATAAAGTGTTTACAAATCCAGCAGCTTTTAATAGCAAT
GGTCATCTCACTGTTGAAAATTATCATACTCATTCTTGCAATAGATGCCCAAAGAATCTTTGCAAAAAGG
TAGTTTTGATAGAATTTGTAGATAAACAGTTACAACAGGGAGTGAATTATACACAAATTGTTTATATTGG
TGATGGTGGAAATGATGTCTGTCCAGTCACCTTTTTAAAGAATGATGATGTTGCCATGCCACGGAAAGGA
TATACCTTACAGAAAACTCTTTCCAGAATGTCTCAAAATCTTGAGCCTATGGAATATTCTGTTGTAGTTT
GGTCCTCAGGTGTTGATATAATTTCTCATTTACAATTTCTAATAAAGGATCTCGAGGAAAACCTCTATTT
TCAAGGCGCCACCATGTGGTCTCATCCCCAGTTCGAAAAAGGTGGTGGAAGTGGTGGGGGCTCAGGAGGA
TCAGCCTGGTCACACCCTCAGTTCGAGAAGTGAAGATCTTTTTCCCTCTGCCAAAAATTATGGGGACATC
ATGAAGCCCCTTGAGCATCTGACTTCTGGCTAATAAAGGAAATTTATTTTCATTGCAATAGTGTGTTGGA
ATTTTTTGTGTCTCTCACTCGGAAGGACATATGGGAGGGCAAATCATTTAAAACATCAGAATGAGTATTT
GGTTTAGAGTTTGGCAACATATGCCCATATGCTGGCTGCCATGAACAAAGGTTGGCTATAAAGAGGTCAT
CAGTATATGAAACAGCCCCCTGCTGTCCATTCCTTATTCCATAGAAAAGCCTTGACTTGAGGTTAGATTT
TTTTTATATTTTGTTTTGTGTTATTTTTTTCTTTAACATCCCTAAAATTTTCCTTACATGTTTTACTAGC
CAGATTTTTCCTCCTCTCCTGACTACTCCCAGTCATAGCTGTCCCTCTTCTCTTATGGAGATCCCTCGAC
CTGCAGCCCAAGCTTGGCGTAATCATGGTCATAGCTGTTTCCTGTGTGAAATTGTTATCCGCTCACAATT
CCACACAACATACGAGCCGGAAGCATAAAGTGTAAAGCCTGGGGTGCCTAATGAGTGAGCTAACTCACAT
TAATTGCGTTGCGCTCACTGCCCGCTTTCCAGTCGGGAAACCTGTCGTGCCAGCGGATCCGCATCTCAAT
TAGTCAGCAACCATAGTCCCGCCCCTAACTCCGCCCATCCCGCCCCTAACTCCGCCCAGTTCCGCCCATT
CTCCGCCCCATGGCTGACTAATTTTTTTTATTTATGCAGAGGCCGAGGCCGCCTCGGCCTCTGAGCTATT
CCAGAAGTAGTGAGGAGGCTTTTTTGGAGGCCTAGGCTTTTGCAAAAAGCTAACTTGTTTATTGCAGCTT
ATAATGGTTACAAATAAAGCAATAGCATCACAAATTTCACAAATAAAGCATTTTTTTCACTGCATTCTAG
TTGTGGTTTGTCCAAACTCATCAATGTATCTTATCATGTCTGGATCCGCTGCATTAATGAATCGGCCAAC
GCGCGGGGAGAGGCGGTTTGCGTATTGGGCGCTCTTCCGCTTCCTCGCTCACTGACTCGCTGCGCTCGGT
CGTTCGGCTGCGGCGAGCGGTATCAGCTCACTCAAAGGCGGTAATACGGTTATCCACAGAATCAGGGGAT
AACGCAGGAAAGAACATGTGAGCAAAAGGCCAGCAAAAGGCCAGGAACCGTAAAAAGGCCGCGTTGCTGG
CGTTTTTCCATAGGCTCCGCCCCCCTGACGAGCATCACAAAAATCGACGCTCAAGTCAGAGGTGGCGAAA
CCCGACAGGACTATAAAGATACCAGGCGTTTCCCCCTGGAAGCTCCCTCGTGCGCTCTCCTGTTCCGACC
CTGCCGCTTACCGGATACCTGTCCGCCTTTCTCCCTTCGGGAAGCGTGGCGCTTTCTCATAGCTCACGCT
GTAGGTATCTCAGTTCGGTGTAGGTCGTTCGCTCCAAGCTGGGCTGTGTGCACGAACCCCCCGTTCAGCC
CGACCGCTGCGCCTTATCCGGTAACTATCGTCTTGAGTCCAACCCGGTAAGACACGACTTATCGCCACTG
GCAGCAGCCACTGGTAACAGGATTAGCAGAGCGAGGTATGTAGGCGGTGCTACAGAGTTCTTGAAGTGGT
GGCCTAACTACGGCTACACTAGAAGAACAGTATTTGGTATCTGCGCTCTGCTGAAGCCAGTTACCTTCGG
AAAAAGAGTTGGTAGCTCTTGATCCGGCAAACAAACCACCGCTGGTAGCGGTGGTTTTTTTGTTTGCAAG
CAGCAGATTACGCGCAGAAAAAAAGGATCTCAAGAAGATCCTTTGATCTTTTCTACGGGGTCTGACGCTC
AGTGGAACGAAAACTCACGTTAAGGGATTTTGGTCATGAGATTATCAAAAAGGATCTTCACCTAGATCCT
TTTAAATTAAAAATGAAGTTTTAAATCAATCTAAAGTATATATGAGTAAACTTGGTCTGACAGTTACCAA
TGCTTAATCAGTGAGGCACCTATCTCAGCGATCTGTCTATTTCGTTCATCCATAGTTGCCTGACTCCCCG
TCGTGTAGATAACTACGATACGGGAGGGCTTACCATCTGGCCCCAGTGCTGCAATGATACCGCGAGACCC
ACGCTCACCGGCTCCAGATTTATCAGCAATAAACCAGCCAGCCGGAAGGGCCGAGCGCAGAAGTGGTCCT
GCAACTTTATCCGCCTCCATCCAGTCTATTAATTGTTGCCGGGAAGCTAGAGTAAGTAGTTCGCCAGTTA
ATAGTTTGCGCAACGTTGTTGCCATTGCTACAGGCATCGTGGTGTCACGCTCGTCGTTTGGTATGGCTTC
ATTCAGCTCCGGTTCCCAACGATCAAGGCGAGTTACATGATCCCCCATGTTGTGCAAAAAAGCGGTTAGC
TCCTTCGGTCCTCCGATCGTTGTCAGAAGTAAGTTGGCCGCAGTGTTATCACTCATGGTTATGGCAGCAC
TGCATAATTCTCTTACTGTCATGCCATCCGTAAGATGCTTTTCTGTGACTGGTGAGTACTCAACCAAGTC
ATTCTGAGAATAGTGTATGCGGCGACCGAGTTGCTCTTGCCCGGCGTCAATACGGGATAATACCGCGCCA
CATAGCAGAACTTTAAAAGTGCTCATCATTGGAAAACGTTCTTCGGGGCGAAAACTCTCAAGGATCTTAC
CGCTGTTGAGATCCAGTTCGATGTAACCCACTCGTGCACCCAACTGATCTTCAGCATCTTTTACTTTCAC
CAGCGTTTCTGGGTGAGCAAAAACAGGAAGGCAAAATGCCGCAAAAAAGGGAATAAGGGCGACACGGAAA
TGTTGAATACTCATACTCTTCCTTTTTCAATATTATTGAAGCATTTATCAGGGTTATTGTCTCATGAGCG
GATACATATTTGAATGTATTTAGAAAAATAAACAAATAGGGGTTCCGCGCACATTTCCCCGAAAAGTGCC
ACCTGG
Features (pLannotate 1.2.2; 18 found; start..end, strand, type, name):
      4..361     +  enhancer       CMV enhancer (fragment): human cytomegalovirus immediate early enhancer
    403..426     -  promoter       chicken β-actin promoter (fragment): contains a 21-bp deletion relative to the standard chicken β-actin promoter
    485..662     +  promoter       chicken β-actin promoter (fragment): No description available
    663..1679    +  intron         chimeric intron: chimera between introns from chicken β-actin and rabbit β-globin
   1778..2500    +  CDS            PHOSPHO2: PHOP2_HUMAN - Experimental evidence at protein level: Swiss-Prot protein existence level 1. Phosphatase that has high activity toward pyridoxal 5'- phosphate (PLP). Also active at much lower level toward pyrophosphate, phosphoethanolamine (PEA), phosphocholine (PCho), phospho-l-tyrosine, fructose-6-phosphate, p-nitrophenyl phosphate, and h-glycerophosphate. From Homo sapiens (Human).
   2549..2565    +  CDS            Twin-Strep-tag (fragment): two Strep-Tag®II moieties connected by a linker for enhanced binding to Strep-Tactin®, an engineered form of streptavidin (Schmidt et al., 2013)
   2692..2747    +  polyA_signal   β-globin poly(A) signal: rabbit β-globin polyadenylation signal (Gil and Proudfoot, 1987)
   3132..3148    -  protein_bind   lac operator: The lac repressor binds to the lac operator to inhibit transcription in E. coli. This inhibition can be relieved by adding lactose or isopropyl-β-D-thiogalactopyranoside (IPTG). lac repressor encoded by lacI
   3156..3186    -  promoter       lac promoter: promoter for the E. coli lac operon
   3201..3222    -  protein_bind   CAP binding site: CAP binding activates transcription in the presence of cAMP. E. coli catabolite activator protein
   3235..3274    -  CDS            lacI (fragment): lac repressor; lacI; The lac repressor binds to the lac operator to inhibit transcription in E. coli. This inhibition can be relieved by adding lactose or isopropyl-β-D-thiogalactopyranoside (IPTG).
   3281..3303    +  promoter       SV40 promoter (fragment): SV40 enhancer and early promoter
   3327..3462    +  rep_origin     SV40 ori: SV40 origin of replication
   3482..3616    +  polyA_signal   SV40 poly(A) signal: SV40 polyadenylation signal
   3618..3672    -  CDS            lacI (fragment): lac repressor; lacI; The lac repressor binds to the lac operator to inhibit transcription in E. coli. This inhibition can be relieved by adding lactose or isopropyl-β-D-thiogalactopyranoside (IPTG).
   3855..4443    -  rep_origin     ori: high-copy-number ColE1/pMB1/pBR322/pUC origin of replication
   4614..5474    -  CDS            AmpR: β-lactamase; bla; confers resistance to ampicillin, carbenicillin, and related antibiotics
   5475..5579    -  promoter       AmpR promoter: bla
