[The description below was written by a language model from this plasmid's Addgene catalogue record and pLannotate feature annotations shown in this document.]
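Description:
pCAGGS-PHOSPHO2-TEV-Twin-Strep is a mammalian expression plasmid built on a pCAGGS-derived backbone that already carries a C-terminal TEV site and Twin-Strep tag. It is maintained in E. coli as a high-copy plasmid through a ColE1/pUC-type origin and selected with ampicillin via the β-lactamase gene and its own promoter. The backbone also retains lac promoter/operator remnants, short lacI fragments, and an SV40 origin with an adjacent SV40 poly(A) signal. The SV40 origin can support episomal replication in cells that supply large T antigen. No mammalian selection marker is annotated, so the plasmid appears suited mainly to transient transfection.

The payload is the 723 bp human PHOSPHO2 coding sequence (phosphatase, orphan 2), inserted by Gibson assembly with its stop codon removed so that translation continues into the backbone-encoded tags. PHOSPHO2 is annotated as a phosphatase with high activity toward pyridoxal 5'-phosphate and much weaker activity on several other phosphorylated substrates. Transcription is driven by the CAG arrangement: the CMV immediate-early enhancer, the chicken β-actin promoter and a chimeric β-actin/β-globin intron, terminated by the rabbit β-globin polyadenylation signal. The automated annotation detects only a short fragment of the Twin-Strep tag and does not mark the TEV site, but the catalogue entry describes the full cleavable C-terminal fusion.

The stated purpose is expression of tagged PHOSPHO2 in mammalian cells. The tag allows affinity capture on Strep-Tactin, and TEV protease can then remove it. The depositor notes that the insert can be excised with XhoI. The sequenced record is 5,606 nt, slightly longer than the listed 5,596 bp.
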