Addgene plasmid #222016: pCAGGS-PHOSPHO2-TEV-Twin-Strep
Purpose: Express human PHOSPHO2 protein (C-terminal Tobacco Etch Virus (TEV) protease cleavable Twin-Strep-fusion protein (ENLYFQGS-WSHPQFEK-(GGGS)2-GGSA-WSHPQFEK)) in mammalian cell
Depositing lab: Chiaki Murakami. Depositing organization: Chiba University.
Backbone
  Vector backbone: pCAGGS-N-TEV-Twin-Strep
  Backbone manufacturer: Chiaki Murakami
  Backbone size w/o insert (bp): 4871
  Total vector size (bp): 5596
  Vector type: Mammalian Expression
Growth in bacteria
  Bacterial resistance: Ampicillin, 100 μg/mL
  Growth temperature: 37°C
  Growth strain: DH5alpha
  Copy number: High Copy
Gene/Insert
  Gene/Insert name: PHOSPHO2 (alt name: phosphatase, orphan 2)
  Species: H. sapiens (human)
  Insert size (bp): 723
  Mutation: deleted stop codon (TAA)
  GenBank ID: NM_001008489.4
  Entrez Gene: PHOSPHO2
  Promoter: chicken β-actin promoter
  Tag / fusion protein: TEV cleavable site (C terminal on backbone); Twin-Strep-tag (C terminal on backbone)
  Cloning method: Gibson Cloning
  Sequencing primers: 5′ TTCGGCTTCTGGCGTGTGACC; 3′ TATTAGCCAGAAGTCAGATGCTCAAGG
Terms and licenses: Academic/Nonprofit Terms; Industry Terms: Not Available to Industry
Depositor comments: The insert can be removed using the restriction enzyme, XhoI.
How to cite: pCAGGS-PHOSPHO2-TEV-Twin-Strep was a gift from Chiaki Murakami (Addgene plasmid # 222016 ; http://n2t.net/addgene:222016 ; RRID:Addgene_222016)
